Addgene plasmid #110981: PF3D7_1434400-COMP-blac-flag-his
Purpose: Expresses pentamerised full-length protein ectodomain with no N-linked glycans in mammalian cells. Contains a C-terminal rat Cd4 d3+4 tag, COMP pentamerisation domain, flag- and 6xHis tags.
Depositing lab: Gavin Wright. Depositing organization: Wellcome Sanger Institute. Publication: Systematic Identification of Plasmodium Falciparum Sporozoite Membrane Protein Interactions Reveals an Essential Role for the p24 Complex in Host Infection. Knockel J, Dundas K, Yang ASP, Galaway F, Metcalf T, Gemert GV, Sauerwein RW, Rayner JC, Billker O, Wright GJ. Mol Cell Proteomics. 2021;20:100038. doi: 10.1074/mcp.RA120.002432. Epub 2021 Jan 27. PubMed 33515807.
Backbone
  Vector backbone: pTT3
  Backbone manufacturer: pTT3 was obtained from Yves Durocher, National Research Council of Canada-Biotechnology Research Institute
  Backbone size w/o insert (bp): 7661
  Vector type: Mammalian Expression
Growth in bacteria
  Bacterial resistance: Ampicillin, 100 μg/mL
  Growth temperature: 37°C
  Growth strain: DH5alpha
  Copy number: Unknown
Gene/Insert
  Gene/Insert name: conserved Plasmodium membrane protein (alt name: PF3D7_1434400)
  Species: Synthetic
  Insert size (bp): 729
  Mutation: All NXT/S sites mutated to NXA, where X is any amino acid except Proline
  Entrez Gene: PF3D7_1434400 (a.k.a. PF3D7_1434400, PF14_0325)
  Promoter: CMV
  Tag / fusion protein: Exogenous signal peptide of mouse origin (N terminal on insert); rat Cd4d3+4, beta-lactamase, triple FLAG tag, 6xHis tag (C terminal on insert)
  Cloning method: Restriction Enzyme; 5′ cloning site Not1 (not destroyed); 3′ cloning site Asc1 (not destroyed)
Terms and licenses: Academic/Nonprofit Terms; Industry Terms: Not Available to Industry
How to cite: PF3D7_1434400-COMP-blac-flag-his was a gift from Gavin Wright (Addgene plasmid # 110981 ; http://n2t.net/addgene:110981 ; RRID:Addgene_110981)
