[The description below was written by a language model from this plasmid's Addgene catalogue record and pLannotate feature annotations shown in this document.]
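Description:
PF3D7_1434400-COMP-blac-flag-his is a mammalian expression plasmid built on the pTT3 backbone for producing a secreted, pentameric form of a Plasmodium falciparum membrane protein ectodomain. It is propagated in E. coli through a high-copy ColE1/pUC-type origin with ampicillin selection (AmpR). It also carries a fragment of the Epstein-Barr virus oriP, which supports episomal maintenance in cells expressing EBNA1, a feature typical of vectors used for transient transfection. No mammalian selection marker is annotated.

Transcription is driven by the CMV enhancer/promoter. This is followed by adenovirus-derived leader sequence (which the automated annotation scores as a reverse-strand terminal protein fragment and a splice acceptor) and a chimeric intron, and the unit ends at a rabbit β-globin polyadenylation signal. The open reading frame begins with a mouse immunoglobulin heavy-chain signal peptide that directs secretion. Next comes the 729 bp synthetic insert encoding the ectodomain of the conserved Plasmodium membrane protein PF3D7_1434400, cloned between retained NotI and AscI sites. All NXS/T sequons in the insert were changed to NXA, so mammalian cells cannot add N-linked glycans.

Downstream, in frame, are rat Cd4 domains 3+4, the coiled-coil region of cartilage oligomeric matrix protein (COMP) that assembles the fusion into pentamers, a signal-less β-lactamase, a 3xFLAG tag and a 6xHis tag. The His tag is listed in the catalogue but not picked up by the annotation.

Pentamerisation raises binding avidity and β-lactamase can serve as an enzymatic reporter, so this design suits a soluble "prey" reagent for detecting weak extracellular protein interactions. That fits the associated screen of sporozoite membrane protein interactions. The depositor and sequencing-derived records differ by only two nucleotides and carry identical annotations.
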