Features (pLannotate 1.2.2; 21 found; start..end, strand, type, name):
    184..273     +  intron         chimeric intron (fragment): chimera between introns from adenovirus and immunoglobulin heavy chain genes
    292..338     +  CDS            IgH signal sequence (fragment): signal sequence from the mouse immunoglobulin heavy chain variable region
   1147..1707    +  CDS            Cd4 (fragment): CD4_RAT - Experimental evidence at protein level: Swiss-Prot protein existence level 1. Integral membrane glycoprotein that plays an essential role in the immune response and serves multiple functions in responses against both external and internal offenses. In T-cells, functions primarily as a coreceptor for MHC class II molecule:peptide complex. The antigens presented by class II peptides are derived from extracellular proteins while class I peptides are derived from cytosolic proteins. Interacts simultaneously with the T-cell receptor (TCR) and the MHC class II presented by antigen presenti
   1744..1911    +  CDS            COMP (fragment): COMP_HUMAN - Experimental evidence at protein level: Swiss-Prot protein existence level 1. May play a role in the structural integrity of cartilage via its interaction with other extracellular matrix proteins such as the collagens and fibronectin. Can mediate the interaction of chondrocytes with the cartilage extracellular matrix through interaction with cell surface integrin receptors. Could play a role in the pathogenesis of osteoarthritis. Potent suppressor of apoptosis in both primary chondrocytes and transformed cells. Suppresses apoptosis by blocking the activation of caspase-3 and by in
   1919..2706    +  CDS            bla(M) (fragment): β-lactamase lacking the signal sequence; bla(M); allows cytosolic expression of β-lactamase
   2713..2778    +  CDS            3xFLAG: three tandem FLAG® epitope tags, followed by an enterokinase cleavage site
   2840..2895    +  polyA_signal   β-globin poly(A) signal: rabbit β-globin polyadenylation signal (Gil and Proudfoot, 1987)
   3409..5090    -  rep_origin     oriP (fragment): Epstein-Barr virus oriP replication origin (Yates et al., 2000)
   5217..5321    +  promoter       AmpR promoter: bla
   5322..6182    +  CDS            AmpR: β-lactamase; bla; confers resistance to ampicillin, carbenicillin, and related antibiotics
   6353..6941    +  rep_origin     ori: high-copy-number ColE1/pMB1/pBR322/pUC origin of replication
   7124..7216    +  CDS            lacI (fragment): lac repressor; lacI; The lac repressor binds to the lac operator to inhibit transcription in E. coli. This inhibition can be relieved by adding lactose or isopropyl-β-D-thiogalactopyranoside (IPTG).
   7229..7250    +  protein_bind   CAP binding site: CAP binding activates transcription in the presence of cAMP. E. coli catabolite activator protein
   7265..7295    +  promoter       lac promoter: promoter for the E. coli lac operon
   7303..7319    +  protein_bind   lac operator: The lac repressor binds to the lac operator to inhibit transcription in E. coli. This inhibition can be relieved by adding lactose or isopropyl-β-D-thiogalactopyranoside (IPTG). lac repressor encoded by lacI
   7389..7405    +  promoter       tet promoter (fragment): E. coli promoter for tetracycline efflux protein gene
   7415..7440    -  CDS            bla(M) (fragment): β-lactamase lacking the signal sequence; bla(M); allows cytosolic expression of β-lactamase
   7614..7993    +  enhancer       CMV enhancer: human cytomegalovirus immediate early enhancer
   7995..8194    +  promoter       CMV promoter: human cytomegalovirus (CMV) immediate early promoter
   8262..8300    +  misc_feature   Ad SA (fragment): adenovirus major late transcript splice acceptor (Friedrich and Soriano, 1991)
   8333..153     -  CDS            PTP (fragment) (across the origin): TERM_ADE02 - Experimental evidence at protein level: Swiss-Prot protein existence level 1. Protein covalently bound to the viral DNA that acts as a primer for viral genomic replication by DNA strand displacement. Assembles on the viral origin of replication in an initiation complex with viral polymerase, DBP, host NFIA and host POU2F1/OCT1. During initiation, the polymerase covalently couples the first dCTP with Ser- 580 of pTP. The terminal protein stimulates the template activity over 20 fold compared to protein-free templates. Neo-synthesized viral genomes are linked to two preterminal prot
>Addgene plasmid #110981 | PF3D7_1434400-COMP-blac-flag-his | depositor full sequence | sequence record 208710 | PF3D7_1434400-COMP-blac-flag-his sequence 8389 bps
CTCGAGAAAGGCGTCTAACCAGTCACAGTCGCAAGGTAGGCTGAGCACCGTGGCGGGCGGCAGCGGGTGG
CGGTCGGGGTTGTTTCTGGCGGAGGTGCTGCTGATGATGTAATTAAAGTAGGCGGTCTTGAGACGGCGGA
TGGTCGAGGTGAGGTGTGGCAGGCTTGAGATCCAGCTGTTGGGGTGAGTACTCCCTCTCAAAAGCGGGCA
TTACTTCTGCGCTAAGATTGTCAGTTTCCAAAAACGAGGAGGATTTGATATTCACCTGGCCCGATCTGGC
CATACACTTGAGTGACAATGACATCCACTTTGCCTTTCTCTCCACAGGTGTCCACTCCCAGGTCCAAGTT
TGCCACCATGGAGTTTCAGACCCAGGTACTCATGTCCCTGCTGCTCTGCATGTCTGGTGCGGCCGCCAAC
AATATCGCCCACAAAGAGGACGACTGCGGCGCCAGCGAGCTGGCCATCAAGAAGCTGCAGGAACTGAAGA
AGTTCGAGCTGGACATCCTGAAGGACTTTATCAAGAAGGACACCGACCACACCGACATGTACAAGAGATA
CCACTGCATCAGCAGCGACTTTCTGAAGAACACCAAGCAGGAAGATAAGAAAGAGGACAACTACGCCAAA
AAAGAGGATAAGAAGGATATCGAGAACAGCGCCAACTACATCATCAACAACAAGAACGAGAAGATCAGCT
TTATCAACAAGATCATCAGCTTCGTGGGCATGTGGAACTACAACAAATACGGCAACAACATCCAGGAAAG
CAAGAACAAGATTAACATCTACAACAACAATAACAACAAGGCCGAGAACGAGCTGCTGTACAACAAAGAA
GATTACACCAACCACATCCCCACCAACGAGAACCCCAACAGCTACATGCAGCTGAGCGCCTTCAACCTGG
CCAAAAAGAGCATGTTCCTGGGCGGCAAGGACAACGCCGCCCAGAATTTCGAAGTGGGCAACTACGGCAG
CTTCTACATGATCTTCGGCGCCAGAAACACCGACTACCCCTGGGCCTGCAGCTGCGACACACTGCAGCTG
GAAGAGTACAAAGAGAAAAAGCGGAGCTACGTGCTGTGCAGCAACCAGCTGGATATGAGCATCCAGAACA
GCGACCTGTTCTGCAACCCCAAGAACGGCGCGCCGTCGACCTCCATCACGGCCTATAAGAGTGAGGGGGA
GTCAGCGGAGTTCTCCTTCCCACTCAACCTTGGAGAGGAAAGCCTGCAGGGAGAGTTGAGATGGAAGGCA
GAGAAGGCTCCTTCTTCCCAGTCCTGGATCACCTTCTCCCTAAAGAACCAAAAGGTGTCTGTGCAGAAGT
CTACTAGCAACCCCAAGTTCCAGCTGTCCGAAACGCTCCCACTCACCCTTCAGATACCCCAGGTCTCCCT
TCAGTTTGCTGGTTCTGGCAACCTGACCCTGACTCTGGACAGAGGGATACTGTATCAGGAAGTGAACCTG
GTGGTGATGAAAGTGACTCAGCCCGACAGCAACACTTTGACCTGTGAGGTGATGGGACCCACCTCACCCA
AGATGAGACTGATCTTGAAGCAGGAGAATCAGGAGGCCAGGGTCTCCAGGCAGGAGAAAGTGATTCAAGT
GCAGGCCCCTGAAGCAGGGGTGTGGCAATGTCTACTGAGTGAAGGTGAAGAGGTCAAGATGGACTCCAAG
ATCCAGGTTTTATCCAAAGGGTTGAATTCCGGCGGCGGCTCCGGAGGCGGTACCGGTGGCGGCGACCTAG
CCCCACAGATGCTTCGAGAACTCCAGGAGACTAATGCGGCGCTGCAAGACGTGAGAGAGCTCTTGCGACA
GCAGGTCAAGGAGATCACCTTCCTGAAGAATACGGTGATGGAATGTGACGCCTGCGGTCTAGACAGAAAC
CTGCCTCCACTAGCACCTCTGGGCCCACACCCAGAAACGCTGGTGAAAGTAAAAGATGCTGAAGATCAGT
TGGGTGCACGAGTGGGTTACATCGAACTGGATCTCAACAGCGGTAAGATCCTTGAGAGTTTTCGCCCCGA
AGAACGTTTTCCAATGATGAGCACTTTTAAAGTTCTGCTATGTGGCGCGGTATTATCCCGTATTGACGCC
GGGCAAGAGCAACTCGGTCGCCGCATACACTATTCTCAGAATGACTTGGTTGAGTACTCACCAGTCACAG
AAAAGCATCTTACGGATGGCATGACAGTAAGAGAATTATGCAGTGCTGCCATAACCATGAGTGATAACAC
TGCGGCCAACTTACTTCTGACAACGATCGGAGGACCGAAGGAGCTAACCGCTTTTTTGCACAACATGGGG
GATCATGTAACTCGCCTTGATCGTTGGGAACCGGAGCTGAATGAAGCCATACCAAACGACGAGCGTGACA
CCACGATGCCTGTAGCAATGGCAACAACGTTGCGCAAACTATTAACTGGCGAACTACTTACTCTAGCTTC
CCGGCAACAATTAATAGACTGGATGGAGGCGGATAAAGTTGCAGGACCACTTCTGCGCTCGGCCCTTCCG
GCTGGCTGGTTTATTGCTGATAAATCTGGAGCCGGTGAGCGTGGGTCTCGCGGTATCATTGCAGCACTGG
GGCCAGATGGTAAGCCCTCCCGTATCGTAGTTATCTACACGACGGGGAGTCAGGCAACTATGGATGAACG
AAATAGACAGATCGCTGAGATAGGTGCCTCACTGATTAAGCATTGGGGCCCTGACTACAAAGACCATGAC
GGTGATTATAAAGATCATGACATCGATTACAAGGATGACGATGACAAGGGCCCTCACCACCACCATCACC
ACTAATTAATTAAGGATCCCCCGACCTCGACCTCTGGCTAATAAAGGAAATTTATTTTCATTGCAATAGT
GTGTTGGAATTTTTTGTGTCTCTCACTCGGAAGGACATATGGGAGGGCAAATCATTTGGTCGAGATCCCT
CGGAGATCTCTAGCTAGAGGATCGATCCCCGCCCCGGACGAACTAAACCTGACTACGACATCTCTGCCCC
TTCTTCGCGGGGCAGTGCATGTAATCCCTTCAGTTGGTTGGTACAACTTGCCAACTGGGCCCTGTTCCAC
ATGTGACACGGGGGGGGACCAAACACAAAGGGGTTCTCTGACTGTAGTTGACATCCTTATAAATGGATGT
GCACATTTGCCAACACTGAGTGGCTTTCATCCTGGAGCAGACTTTGCAGTCTGTGGACTGCAACACAACA
TTGCCTTTATGTGTAACTCTTGGCTGAAGCTCTTACACCAATGCTGGGGGACATGTACCTCCCAGGGGCC
CAGGAAGACTACGGGAGGCTACACCAACGTCAATCAGAGGGGCCTGTGTAGCTACCGATAAGCGGACCCT
CAAGAGGGCATTAGCAATAGTGTTTATAAGGCCCCCTTGTTAACCCTAAACGGGTAGCATATGCTTCCCG
GGTAGTAGTATATACTATCCAGACTAACCCTAATTCAATAGCATATGTTACCCAACGGGAAGCATATGCT
ATCGAATTAGGGTTAGTAAAAGGGTCCTAAGGAACAGCGATATCTCCCACCCCATGAGCTGTCACGGTTT
TATTTACATGGGGTCAGGATTCCACGAGGGTAGTGAACCATTTTAGTCACAAGGGCAGTGGCTGAAGATC
AAGGAGCGGGCAGTGAACTCTCCTGAATCTTCGCCTGCTTCTTCATTCTCCTTCGTTTAGCTAATAGAAT
AACTGCTGAGTTGTGAACAGTAAGGTGTATGTGAGGTGCTCGAAAACAAGGTTTCAGGTGACGCCCCCAG
AATAAAATTTGGACGGGGGGTTCAGTGGTGGCATTGTGCTATGACACCAATATAACCCTCACAAACCCCT
TGGGCAATAAATACTAGTGTAGGAATGAAACATTCTGAATATCTTTAACAATAGAAATCCATGGGGTGGG
GACAAGCCGTAAAGACTGGATGTCCATCTCACACGAATTTATGGCTATGGGCAACACATAATCCTAGTGC
AATATGATACTGGGGTTATTAAGATGTGTCCCAGGCAGGGACCAAGACAGGTGAACCATGTTGTTACACT
CTATTTGTAACAAGGGGAAAGAGAGTGGACGCCGACAGCAGCGGACTCCACTGGTTGTCTCTAACACCCC
CGAAAATTAAACGGGGCTCCACGCCAATGGGGCCCATAAACAAAGACAAGTGGCCACTCTTTTTTTTGAA
ATTGTGGAGTGGGGGCACGCGTCAGCCCCCACACGCCGCCCTGCGGTTTTGGACTGTAAAATAAGGGTGT
AATAACTTGGCTGATTGTAACCCCGCTAACCACTGCGGTCAAACCACTTGCCCACAAAACCACTAATGGC
ACCCCGGGGAATACCTGCATAAGTAGGTGGGCGGGCCAAGATAGGGGCGCGATTGCTGCGATCTGGAGGA
CAAATTACACACACTTGCGCCTGAGCGCCAAGCACAGGGTTGTTGGTCCTCATATTCACGAGGTCGCTGA
GAGCACGGTGGGCTAATGTTGCCATGGGTAGCATATACTACCCAAATATCTGGATAGCATATGCTATCCT
AATCTATATCTGGGTAGCATAGGCTATCCTAATCTATATCTGGGTAGCATATGCTATCCTAATCTATATC
TGGGTAGTATATGCTATCCTAATTTATATCTGGGTAGCATAGGCTATCCTAATCTATATCTGGGTAGCAT
ATGCTATCCTAATCTATATCTGGGTAGTATATGCTATCCTAATCTGTATCCGGGTAGCATATGCTATCCT
AATAGAGATTAGGGTAGTATATGCTATCCTAATTTATATCTGGGTAGCATATACTACCCAAATATCTGGA
TAGCATATGCTATCCTAATCTATATCTGGGTAGCATATGCTATCCTAATCTATATCTGGGTAGCATAGGC
TATCCTAATCTATATCTGGGTAGCATATGCTATCCTAATCTATATCTGGGTAGTATATGCTATCCTAATT
TATATCTGGGTAGCATAGGCTATCCTAATCTATATCTGGGTAGCATATGCTATCCTAATCTATATCTGGG
TAGTATATGCTATCCTAATCTGTATCCGGGTAGCATATGCTATCCTCATGATAAGCTGTCAAACATGAGA
ATTTTCTTGAAGACGAAAGGGCCTCGTGATACGCCTATTTTTATAGGTTAATGTCATGATAATAATGGTT
TCTTAGACGTCAGGTGGCACTTTTCGGGGAAATGTGCGCGGAACCCCTATTTGTTTATTTTTCTAAATAC
ATTCAAATATGTATCCGCTCATGAGACAATAACCCTGATAAATGCTTCAATAATATTGAAAAAGGAAGAG
TATGAGTATTCAACATTTCCGTGTCGCCCTTATTCCCTTTTTTGCGGCATTTTGCCTTCCTGTTTTTGCT
CACCCAGAAACGCTGGTGAAAGTAAAAGATGCTGAAGATCAGTTGGGTGCACGAGTGGGTTACATCGAAC
TGGATCTCAACAGCGGTAAGATCCTTGAGAGTTTTCGCCCCGAAGAACGTTTTCCAATGATGAGCACTTT
TAAAGTTCTGCTATGTGGCGCGGTATTATCCCGTGTTGACGCCGGGCAAGAGCAACTCGGTCGCCGCATA
CACTATTCTCAGAATGACTTGGTTGAGTACTCACCAGTCACAGAAAAGCATCTTACGGATGGCATGACAG
TAAGAGAATTATGCAGTGCTGCCATAACCATGAGTGATAACACTGCGGCCAACTTACTTCTGACAACGAT
CGGAGGACCGAAGGAGCTAACCGCTTTTTTGCACAACATGGGGGATCATGTAACTCGCCTTGATCGTTGG
GAACCGGAGCTGAATGAAGCCATACCAAACGACGAGCGTGACACCACGATGCCTGCAGCAATGGCAACAA
CGTTGCGCAAACTATTAACTGGCGAACTACTTACTCTAGCTTCCCGGCAACAATTAATAGACTGGATGGA
GGCGGATAAAGTTGCAGGACCACTTCTGCGCTCGGCCCTTCCGGCTGGCTGGTTTATTGCTGATAAATCT
GGAGCCGGTGAGCGTGGGTCTCGCGGTATCATTGCAGCACTGGGGCCAGATGGTAAGCCCTCCCGTATCG
TAGTTATCTACACGACGGGGAGTCAGGCAACTATGGATGAACGAAATAGACAGATCGCTGAGATAGGTGC
CTCACTGATTAAGCATTGGTAACTGTCAGACCAAGTTTACTCATATATACTTTAGATTGATTTAAAACTT
CATTTTTAATTTAAAAGGATCTAGGTGAAGATCCTTTTTGATAATCTCATGACCAAAATCCCTTAACGTG
AGTTTTCGTTCCACTGAGCGTCAGACCCCGTAGAAAAGATCAAAGGATCTTCTTGAGATCCTTTTTTTCT
GCGCGTAATCTGCTGCTTGCAAACAAAAAAACCACCGCTACCAGCGGTGGTTTGTTTGCCGGATCAAGAG
CTACCAACTCTTTTTCCGAAGGTAACTGGCTTCAGCAGAGCGCAGATACCAAATACTGTTCTTCTAGTGT
AGCCGTAGTTAGGCCACCACTTCAAGAACTCTGTAGCACCGCCTACATACCTCGCTCTGCTAATCCTGTT
ACCAGTGGCTGCTGCCAGTGGCGATAAGTCGTGTCTTACCGGGTTGGACTCAAGACGATAGTTACCGGAT
AAGGCGCAGCGGTCGGGCTGAACGGGGGGTTCGTGCACACAGCCCAGCTTGGAGCGAACGACCTACACCG
AACTGAGATACCTACAGCGTGAGCTATGAGAAAGCGCCACGCTTCCCGAAGGGAGAAAGGCGGACAGGTA
TCCGGTAAGCGGCAGGGTCGGAACAGGAGAGCGCACGAGGGAGCTTCCAGGGGGAAACGCCTGGTATCTT
TATAGTCCTGTCGGGTTTCGCCACCTCTGACTTGAGCGTCGATTTTTGTGATGCTCGTCAGGGGGGCGGA
GCCTATGGAAAAACGCCAGCAACGCGGCCTTTTTACGGTTCCTGGCCTTTTGCTGGCCTTTTGCTCACAT
GTTCTTTCCTGCGTTATCCCCTGATTCTGTGGATAACCGTATTACCGCCTTTGAGTGAGCTGATACCGCT
CGCCGCAGCCGAACGACCGAGCGCAGCGAGTCAGTGAGCGAGGAAGCGGAAGAGCGCCCAATACGCAAAC
CGCCTCTCCCCGCGCGTTGGCCGATTCATTAATGCAGCTGGCACGACAGGTTTCCCGACTGGAAAGCGGG
CAGTGAGCGCAACGCAATTAATGTGAGTTAGCTCACTCATTAGGCACCCCAGGCTTTACACTTTATGCTT
CCGGCTCGTATGTTGTGTGGAATTGTGAGCGGATAACAATTTCACACAGGAAACAGCTATGACCATGATT
ACGCCAAGCTCTAGCTAGAGGTCGACCAATTCTCATGTTTGACAGCTTATCATCGCAGATCCGGGCAACG
TTGTTGCCATTGCTGCAGGCGCAGAACTGGTAGGTATGGAAGATCTATACATTGAATCAATATTGGCAAT
TAGCCATATTAGTCATTGGTTATATAGCATAAATCAATATTGGCTATTGGCCATTGCATACGTTGTATCT
ATATCATAATATGTACATTTATATTGGCTCATGTCCAATATGACCGCCATGTTGACATTGATTATTGACT
AGTTATTAATAGTAATCAATTACGGGGTCATTAGTTCATAGCCCATATATGGAGTTCCGCGTTACATAAC
TTACGGTAAATGGCCCGCCTGGCTGACCGCCCAACGACCCCCGCCCATTGACGTCAATAATGACGTATGT
TCCCATAGTAACGCCAATAGGGACTTTCCATTGACGTCAATGGGTGGAGTATTTACGGTAAACTGCCCAC
TTGGCAGTACATCAAGTGTATCATATGCCAAGTCCGCCCCCTATTGACGTCAATGACGGTAAATGGCCCG
CCTGGCATTATGCCCAGTACATGACCTTACGGGACTTTCCTACTTGGCAGTACATCTACGTATTAGTCAT
CGCTATTACCATGGTGATGCGGTTTTGGCAGTACACCAATGGGCGTGGATAGCGGTTTGACTCACGGGGA
TTTCCAAGTCTCCACCCCATTGACGTCAATGGGAGTTTGTTTTGGCACCAAAATCAACGGGACTTTCCAA
AATGTCGTAATAACCCCGCCCCGTTGACGCAAATGGGCGGTAGGCGTGTACGGTGGGAGGTCTATATAAG
CAGAGCTCGTTTAGTGAACCGTCAGATCCTCACTCTCTTCCGCATCGCTGTCTGCGAGGGCCAGCTGTTG
GGCTCGCGGTTGAGGACAAACTCTTCGCGGTCTTTCCAGTACTCTTGGATCGGAAACCCGTCGGCCTCCG
AACGGTACTCCGCCACCGAGGGACCTGAGCGAGTCCGCATCGACCGGATCGGAAAACCT
