Features (pLannotate 1.2.2; 21 found; start..end, strand, type, name):
    184..273     +  intron         chimeric intron (fragment): chimera between introns from adenovirus and immunoglobulin heavy chain genes
    292..338     +  CDS            IgH signal sequence (fragment): signal sequence from the mouse immunoglobulin heavy chain variable region
   1147..1707    +  CDS            Cd4 (fragment): CD4_RAT - Experimental evidence at protein level: Swiss-Prot protein existence level 1. Integral membrane glycoprotein that plays an essential role in the immune response and serves multiple functions in responses against both external and internal offenses. In T-cells, functions primarily as a coreceptor for MHC class II molecule:peptide complex. The antigens presented by class II peptides are derived from extracellular proteins while class I peptides are derived from cytosolic proteins. Interacts simultaneously with the T-cell receptor (TCR) and the MHC class II presented by antigen presenti
   1744..1911    +  CDS            COMP (fragment): COMP_HUMAN - Experimental evidence at protein level: Swiss-Prot protein existence level 1. May play a role in the structural integrity of cartilage via its interaction with other extracellular matrix proteins such as the collagens and fibronectin. Can mediate the interaction of chondrocytes with the cartilage extracellular matrix through interaction with cell surface integrin receptors. Could play a role in the pathogenesis of osteoarthritis. Potent suppressor of apoptosis in both primary chondrocytes and transformed cells. Suppresses apoptosis by blocking the activation of caspase-3 and by in
   1919..2706    +  CDS            bla(M) (fragment): β-lactamase lacking the signal sequence; bla(M); allows cytosolic expression of β-lactamase
   2713..2778    +  CDS            3xFLAG: three tandem FLAG® epitope tags, followed by an enterokinase cleavage site
   2838..2893    +  polyA_signal   β-globin poly(A) signal: rabbit β-globin polyadenylation signal (Gil and Proudfoot, 1987)
   3407..5088    -  rep_origin     oriP (fragment): Epstein-Barr virus oriP replication origin (Yates et al., 2000)
   5215..5319    +  promoter       AmpR promoter: bla
   5320..6180    +  CDS            AmpR: β-lactamase; bla; confers resistance to ampicillin, carbenicillin, and related antibiotics
   6351..6939    +  rep_origin     ori: high-copy-number ColE1/pMB1/pBR322/pUC origin of replication
   7122..7214    +  CDS            lacI (fragment): lac repressor; lacI; The lac repressor binds to the lac operator to inhibit transcription in E. coli. This inhibition can be relieved by adding lactose or isopropyl-β-D-thiogalactopyranoside (IPTG).
   7227..7248    +  protein_bind   CAP binding site: CAP binding activates transcription in the presence of cAMP. E. coli catabolite activator protein
   7263..7293    +  promoter       lac promoter: promoter for the E. coli lac operon
   7301..7317    +  protein_bind   lac operator: The lac repressor binds to the lac operator to inhibit transcription in E. coli. This inhibition can be relieved by adding lactose or isopropyl-β-D-thiogalactopyranoside (IPTG). lac repressor encoded by lacI
   7387..7403    +  promoter       tet promoter (fragment): E. coli promoter for tetracycline efflux protein gene
   7413..7438    -  CDS            bla(M) (fragment): β-lactamase lacking the signal sequence; bla(M); allows cytosolic expression of β-lactamase
   7612..7991    +  enhancer       CMV enhancer: human cytomegalovirus immediate early enhancer
   7993..8192    +  promoter       CMV promoter: human cytomegalovirus (CMV) immediate early promoter
   8260..8298    +  misc_feature   Ad SA (fragment): adenovirus major late transcript splice acceptor (Friedrich and Soriano, 1991)
   8331..153     -  CDS            PTP (fragment) (across the origin): TERM_ADE02 - Experimental evidence at protein level: Swiss-Prot protein existence level 1. Protein covalently bound to the viral DNA that acts as a primer for viral genomic replication by DNA strand displacement. Assembles on the viral origin of replication in an initiation complex with viral polymerase, DBP, host NFIA and host POU2F1/OCT1. During initiation, the polymerase covalently couples the first dCTP with Ser- 580 of pTP. The terminal protein stimulates the template activity over 20 fold compared to protein-free templates. Neo-synthesized viral genomes are linked to two preterminal prot
>Addgene plasmid #110981 | PF3D7_1434400-COMP-blac-flag-his | addgene full sequence | sequence record 224279 | Addgene NGS Result
CTCGAGAAAGGCGTCTAACCAGTCACAGTCGCAAGGTAGGCTGAGCACCGTGGCGGGCGGCAGCGGGTGG
CGGTCGGGGTTGTTTCTGGCGGAGGTGCTGCTGATGATGTAATTAAAGTAGGCGGTCTTGAGACGGCGGA
TGGTCGAGGTGAGGTGTGGCAGGCTTGAGATCCAGCTGTTGGGGTGAGTACTCCCTCTCAAAAGCGGGCA
TTACTTCTGCGCTAAGATTGTCAGTTTCCAAAAACGAGGAGGATTTGATATTCACCTGGCCCGATCTGGC
CATACACTTGAGTGACAATGACATCCACTTTGCCTTTCTCTCCACAGGTGTCCACTCCCAGGTCCAAGTT
TGCCACCATGGAGTTTCAGACCCAGGTACTCATGTCCCTGCTGCTCTGCATGTCTGGTGCGGCCGCCAAC
AATATCGCCCACAAAGAGGACGACTGCGGCGCCAGCGAGCTGGCCATCAAGAAGCTGCAGGAACTGAAGA
AGTTCGAGCTGGACATCCTGAAGGACTTTATCAAGAAGGACACCGACCACACCGACATGTACAAGAGATA
CCACTGCATCAGCAGCGACTTTCTGAAGAACACCAAGCAGGAAGATAAGAAAGAGGACAACTACGCCAAA
AAAGAGGATAAGAAGGATATCGAGAACAGCGCCAACTACATCATCAACAACAAGAACGAGAAGATCAGCT
TTATCAACAAGATCATCAGCTTCGTGGGCATGTGGAACTACAACAAATACGGCAACAACATCCAGGAAAG
CAAGAACAAGATTAACATCTACAACAACAATAACAACAAGGCCGAGAACGAGCTGCTGTACAACAAAGAA
GATTACACCAACCACATCCCCACCAACGAGAACCCCAACAGCTACATGCAGCTGAGCGCCTTCAACCTGG
CCAAAAAGAGCATGTTCCTGGGCGGCAAGGACAACGCCGCCCAGAATTTCGAAGTGGGCAACTACGGCAG
CTTCTACATGATCTTCGGCGCCAGAAACACCGACTACCCCTGGGCCTGCAGCTGCGACACACTGCAGCTG
GAAGAGTACAAAGAGAAAAAGCGGAGCTACGTGCTGTGCAGCAACCAGCTGGATATGAGCATCCAGAACA
GCGACCTGTTCTGCAACCCCAAGAACGGCGCGCCGTCGACCTCCATCACGGCCTATAAGAGTGAGGGGGA
GTCAGCGGAGTTCTCCTTCCCACTCAACCTTGGAGAGGAAAGCCTGCAGGGAGAGTTGAGATGGAAGGCA
GAGAAGGCTCCTTCTTCCCAGTCCTGGATCACCTTCTCCCTAAAGAACCAAAAGGTGTCTGTGCAGAAGT
CTACTAGCAACCCCAAGTTCCAGCTGTCCGAAACGCTCCCACTCACCCTTCAGATACCCCAGGTCTCCCT
TCAGTTTGCTGGTTCTGGCAACCTGACCCTGACTCTGGACAGAGGGATACTGTATCAGGAAGTGAACCTG
GTGGTGATGAAAGTGACTCAGCCCGACAGCAACACTTTGACCTGTGAGGTGATGGGACCCACCTCACCCA
AGATGAGACTGATCTTGAAGCAGGAGAATCAGGAGGCCAGGGTCTCCAGGCAGGAGAAAGTGATTCAAGT
GCAGGCCCCTGAAGCAGGGGTGTGGCAATGTCTACTGAGTGAAGGTGAAGAGGTCAAGATGGACTCCAAG
ATCCAGGTTTTATCCAAAGGGTTGAATTCCGGCGGCGGCTCCGGAGGCGGTACCGGTGGCGGCGACCTAG
CCCCACAGATGCTTCGAGAACTCCAGGAGACTAATGCGGCGCTGCAAGACGTGAGAGAGCTCTTGCGACA
GCAGGTCAAGGAGATCACCTTCCTGAAGAATACGGTGATGGAATGTGACGCCTGCGGTCTAGACAGAAAC
CTGCCTCCACTAGCACCTCTGGGCCCACACCCAGAAACGCTGGTGAAAGTAAAAGATGCTGAAGATCAGT
TGGGTGCACGAGTGGGTTACATCGAACTGGATCTCAACAGCGGTAAGATCCTTGAGAGTTTTCGCCCCGA
AGAACGTTTTCCAATGATGAGCACTTTTAAAGTTCTGCTATGTGGCGCGGTATTATCCCGTATTGACGCC
GGGCAAGAGCAACTCGGTCGCCGCATACACTATTCTCAGAATGACTTGGTTGAGTACTCACCAGTCACAG
AAAAGCATCTTACGGATGGCATGACAGTAAGAGAATTATGCAGTGCTGCCATAACCATGAGTGATAACAC
TGCGGCCAACTTACTTCTGACAACGATCGGAGGACCGAAGGAGCTAACCGCTTTTTTGCACAACATGGGG
GATCATGTAACTCGCCTTGATCGTTGGGAACCGGAGCTGAATGAAGCCATACCAAACGACGAGCGTGACA
CCACGATGCCTGTAGCAATGGCAACAACGTTGCGCAAACTATTAACTGGCGAACTACTTACTCTAGCTTC
CCGGCAACAATTAATAGACTGGATGGAGGCGGATAAAGTTGCAGGACCACTTCTGCGCTCGGCCCTTCCG
GCTGGCTGGTTTATTGCTGATAAATCTGGAGCCGGTGAGCGTGGGTCTCGCGGTATCATTGCAGCACTGG
GGCCAGATGGTAAGCCCTCCCGTATCGTAGTTATCTACACGACGGGGAGTCAGGCAACTATGGATGAACG
AAATAGACAGATCGCTGAGATAGGTGCCTCACTGATTAAGCATTGGGGCCCTGACTACAAAGACCATGAC
GGTGATTATAAAGATCATGACATCGATTACAAGGATGACGATGACAAGGGCCCTCACCACCACCATCACC
ACTAATAATAAGGATCCCCCGACCTCGACCTCTGGCTAATAAAGGAAATTTATTTTCATTGCAATAGTGT
GTTGGAATTTTTTGTGTCTCTCACTCGGAAGGACATATGGGAGGGCAAATCATTTGGTCGAGATCCCTCG
GAGATCTCTAGCTAGAGGATCGATCCCCGCCCCGGACGAACTAAACCTGACTACGACATCTCTGCCCCTT
CTTCGCGGGGCAGTGCATGTAATCCCTTCAGTTGGTTGGTACAACTTGCCAACTGGGCCCTGTTCCACAT
GTGACACGGGGGGGGACCAAACACAAAGGGGTTCTCTGACTGTAGTTGACATCCTTATAAATGGATGTGC
ACATTTGCCAACACTGAGTGGCTTTCATCCTGGAGCAGACTTTGCAGTCTGTGGACTGCAACACAACATT
GCCTTTATGTGTAACTCTTGGCTGAAGCTCTTACACCAATGCTGGGGGACATGTACCTCCCAGGGGCCCA
GGAAGACTACGGGAGGCTACACCAACGTCAATCAGAGGGGCCTGTGTAGCTACCGATAAGCGGACCCTCA
AGAGGGCATTAGCAATAGTGTTTATAAGGCCCCCTTGTTAACCCTAAACGGGTAGCATATGCTTCCCGGG
TAGTAGTATATACTATCCAGACTAACCCTAATTCAATAGCATATGTTACCCAACGGGAAGCATATGCTAT
CGAATTAGGGTTAGTAAAAGGGTCCTAAGGAACAGCGATATCTCCCACCCCATGAGCTGTCACGGTTTTA
TTTACATGGGGTCAGGATTCCACGAGGGTAGTGAACCATTTTAGTCACAAGGGCAGTGGCTGAAGATCAA
GGAGCGGGCAGTGAACTCTCCTGAATCTTCGCCTGCTTCTTCATTCTCCTTCGTTTAGCTAATAGAATAA
CTGCTGAGTTGTGAACAGTAAGGTGTATGTGAGGTGCTCGAAAACAAGGTTTCAGGTGACGCCCCCAGAA
TAAAATTTGGACGGGGGGTTCAGTGGTGGCATTGTGCTATGACACCAATATAACCCTCACAAACCCCTTG
GGCAATAAATACTAGTGTAGGAATGAAACATTCTGAATATCTTTAACAATAGAAATCCATGGGGTGGGGA
CAAGCCGTAAAGACTGGATGTCCATCTCACACGAATTTATGGCTATGGGCAACACATAATCCTAGTGCAA
TATGATACTGGGGTTATTAAGATGTGTCCCAGGCAGGGACCAAGACAGGTGAACCATGTTGTTACACTCT
ATTTGTAACAAGGGGAAAGAGAGTGGACGCCGACAGCAGCGGACTCCACTGGTTGTCTCTAACACCCCCG
AAAATTAAACGGGGCTCCACGCCAATGGGGCCCATAAACAAAGACAAGTGGCCACTCTTTTTTTTGAAAT
TGTGGAGTGGGGGCACGCGTCAGCCCCCACACGCCGCCCTGCGGTTTTGGACTGTAAAATAAGGGTGTAA
TAACTTGGCTGATTGTAACCCCGCTAACCACTGCGGTCAAACCACTTGCCCACAAAACCACTAATGGCAC
CCCGGGGAATACCTGCATAAGTAGGTGGGCGGGCCAAGATAGGGGCGCGATTGCTGCGATCTGGAGGACA
AATTACACACACTTGCGCCTGAGCGCCAAGCACAGGGTTGTTGGTCCTCATATTCACGAGGTCGCTGAGA
GCACGGTGGGCTAATGTTGCCATGGGTAGCATATACTACCCAAATATCTGGATAGCATATGCTATCCTAA
TCTATATCTGGGTAGCATAGGCTATCCTAATCTATATCTGGGTAGCATATGCTATCCTAATCTATATCTG
GGTAGTATATGCTATCCTAATTTATATCTGGGTAGCATAGGCTATCCTAATCTATATCTGGGTAGCATAT
GCTATCCTAATCTATATCTGGGTAGTATATGCTATCCTAATCTGTATCCGGGTAGCATATGCTATCCTAA
TAGAGATTAGGGTAGTATATGCTATCCTAATTTATATCTGGGTAGCATATACTACCCAAATATCTGGATA
GCATATGCTATCCTAATCTATATCTGGGTAGCATATGCTATCCTAATCTATATCTGGGTAGCATAGGCTA
TCCTAATCTATATCTGGGTAGCATATGCTATCCTAATCTATATCTGGGTAGTATATGCTATCCTAATTTA
TATCTGGGTAGCATAGGCTATCCTAATCTATATCTGGGTAGCATATGCTATCCTAATCTATATCTGGGTA
GTATATGCTATCCTAATCTGTATCCGGGTAGCATATGCTATCCTCATGATAAGCTGTCAAACATGAGAAT
TTTCTTGAAGACGAAAGGGCCTCGTGATACGCCTATTTTTATAGGTTAATGTCATGATAATAATGGTTTC
TTAGACGTCAGGTGGCACTTTTCGGGGAAATGTGCGCGGAACCCCTATTTGTTTATTTTTCTAAATACAT
TCAAATATGTATCCGCTCATGAGACAATAACCCTGATAAATGCTTCAATAATATTGAAAAAGGAAGAGTA
TGAGTATTCAACATTTCCGTGTCGCCCTTATTCCCTTTTTTGCGGCATTTTGCCTTCCTGTTTTTGCTCA
CCCAGAAACGCTGGTGAAAGTAAAAGATGCTGAAGATCAGTTGGGTGCACGAGTGGGTTACATCGAACTG
GATCTCAACAGCGGTAAGATCCTTGAGAGTTTTCGCCCCGAAGAACGTTTTCCAATGATGAGCACTTTTA
AAGTTCTGCTATGTGGCGCGGTATTATCCCGTGTTGACGCCGGGCAAGAGCAACTCGGTCGCCGCATACA
CTATTCTCAGAATGACTTGGTTGAGTACTCACCAGTCACAGAAAAGCATCTTACGGATGGCATGACAGTA
AGAGAATTATGCAGTGCTGCCATAACCATGAGTGATAACACTGCGGCCAACTTACTTCTGACAACGATCG
GAGGACCGAAGGAGCTAACCGCTTTTTTGCACAACATGGGGGATCATGTAACTCGCCTTGATCGTTGGGA
ACCGGAGCTGAATGAAGCCATACCAAACGACGAGCGTGACACCACGATGCCTGCAGCAATGGCAACAACG
TTGCGCAAACTATTAACTGGCGAACTACTTACTCTAGCTTCCCGGCAACAATTAATAGACTGGATGGAGG
CGGATAAAGTTGCAGGACCACTTCTGCGCTCGGCCCTTCCGGCTGGCTGGTTTATTGCTGATAAATCTGG
AGCCGGTGAGCGTGGGTCTCGCGGTATCATTGCAGCACTGGGGCCAGATGGTAAGCCCTCCCGTATCGTA
GTTATCTACACGACGGGGAGTCAGGCAACTATGGATGAACGAAATAGACAGATCGCTGAGATAGGTGCCT
CACTGATTAAGCATTGGTAACTGTCAGACCAAGTTTACTCATATATACTTTAGATTGATTTAAAACTTCA
TTTTTAATTTAAAAGGATCTAGGTGAAGATCCTTTTTGATAATCTCATGACCAAAATCCCTTAACGTGAG
TTTTCGTTCCACTGAGCGTCAGACCCCGTAGAAAAGATCAAAGGATCTTCTTGAGATCCTTTTTTTCTGC
GCGTAATCTGCTGCTTGCAAACAAAAAAACCACCGCTACCAGCGGTGGTTTGTTTGCCGGATCAAGAGCT
ACCAACTCTTTTTCCGAAGGTAACTGGCTTCAGCAGAGCGCAGATACCAAATACTGTTCTTCTAGTGTAG
CCGTAGTTAGGCCACCACTTCAAGAACTCTGTAGCACCGCCTACATACCTCGCTCTGCTAATCCTGTTAC
CAGTGGCTGCTGCCAGTGGCGATAAGTCGTGTCTTACCGGGTTGGACTCAAGACGATAGTTACCGGATAA
GGCGCAGCGGTCGGGCTGAACGGGGGGTTCGTGCACACAGCCCAGCTTGGAGCGAACGACCTACACCGAA
CTGAGATACCTACAGCGTGAGCTATGAGAAAGCGCCACGCTTCCCGAAGGGAGAAAGGCGGACAGGTATC
CGGTAAGCGGCAGGGTCGGAACAGGAGAGCGCACGAGGGAGCTTCCAGGGGGAAACGCCTGGTATCTTTA
TAGTCCTGTCGGGTTTCGCCACCTCTGACTTGAGCGTCGATTTTTGTGATGCTCGTCAGGGGGGCGGAGC
CTATGGAAAAACGCCAGCAACGCGGCCTTTTTACGGTTCCTGGCCTTTTGCTGGCCTTTTGCTCACATGT
TCTTTCCTGCGTTATCCCCTGATTCTGTGGATAACCGTATTACCGCCTTTGAGTGAGCTGATACCGCTCG
CCGCAGCCGAACGACCGAGCGCAGCGAGTCAGTGAGCGAGGAAGCGGAAGAGCGCCCAATACGCAAACCG
CCTCTCCCCGCGCGTTGGCCGATTCATTAATGCAGCTGGCACGACAGGTTTCCCGACTGGAAAGCGGGCA
GTGAGCGCAACGCAATTAATGTGAGTTAGCTCACTCATTAGGCACCCCAGGCTTTACACTTTATGCTTCC
GGCTCGTATGTTGTGTGGAATTGTGAGCGGATAACAATTTCACACAGGAAACAGCTATGACCATGATTAC
GCCAAGCTCTAGCTAGAGGTCGACCAATTCTCATGTTTGACAGCTTATCATCGCAGATCCGGGCAACGTT
GTTGCCATTGCTGCAGGCGCAGAACTGGTAGGTATGGAAGATCTATACATTGAATCAATATTGGCAATTA
GCCATATTAGTCATTGGTTATATAGCATAAATCAATATTGGCTATTGGCCATTGCATACGTTGTATCTAT
ATCATAATATGTACATTTATATTGGCTCATGTCCAATATGACCGCCATGTTGACATTGATTATTGACTAG
TTATTAATAGTAATCAATTACGGGGTCATTAGTTCATAGCCCATATATGGAGTTCCGCGTTACATAACTT
ACGGTAAATGGCCCGCCTGGCTGACCGCCCAACGACCCCCGCCCATTGACGTCAATAATGACGTATGTTC
CCATAGTAACGCCAATAGGGACTTTCCATTGACGTCAATGGGTGGAGTATTTACGGTAAACTGCCCACTT
GGCAGTACATCAAGTGTATCATATGCCAAGTCCGCCCCCTATTGACGTCAATGACGGTAAATGGCCCGCC
TGGCATTATGCCCAGTACATGACCTTACGGGACTTTCCTACTTGGCAGTACATCTACGTATTAGTCATCG
CTATTACCATGGTGATGCGGTTTTGGCAGTACACCAATGGGCGTGGATAGCGGTTTGACTCACGGGGATT
TCCAAGTCTCCACCCCATTGACGTCAATGGGAGTTTGTTTTGGCACCAAAATCAACGGGACTTTCCAAAA
TGTCGTAATAACCCCGCCCCGTTGACGCAAATGGGCGGTAGGCGTGTACGGTGGGAGGTCTATATAAGCA
GAGCTCGTTTAGTGAACCGTCAGATCCTCACTCTCTTCCGCATCGCTGTCTGCGAGGGCCAGCTGTTGGG
CTCGCGGTTGAGGACAAACTCTTCGCGGTCTTTCCAGTACTCTTGGATCGGAAACCCGTCGGCCTCCGAA
CGGTACTCCGCCACCGAGGGACCTGAGCGAGTCCGCATCGACCGGATCGGAAAACCT
